Addgene plasmid #27373: pGMEH-10M1-clpX
Depositing lab: Dirk Schnappinger. Depositing organization: Cornell University. Publication: Improved tetracycline repressors for gene silencing in mycobacteria. Klotzsche M, Ehrt S, Schnappinger D. Nucleic Acids Res. 2009 Apr;37(6):1778-88. doi: 10.1093/nar/gkp015. Epub 2009 Jan 27. PubMed 19174563.
Backbone
  Vector backbone: pDE43-MEH
  Backbone manufacturer: N/A
  Backbone size w/o insert (bp): 6181
  Vector type: Bacterial Expression ; Gateway Destination Vector
Growth in bacteria
  Bacterial resistance: Hygromycin, 200 μg/mL
  Growth temperature: 37°C
  Growth strain: DH5alpha
  Growth instructions: MACH 1, 37C
  Copy number: Unknown
Gene/Insert
  Gene/Insert name: tetR(sB), clpXtb
  Insert size (bp): 2749
  Mutation: N/A
  Cloning method: Gateway Cloning
  Sequencing primers: 5′ N/A; 3′ N/A
Terms and licenses: Academic/Nonprofit Terms; Industry Terms: Not Available to Industry
How to cite: pGMEH-10M1-clpX was a gift from Dirk Schnappinger (Addgene plasmid # 27373 ; http://n2t.net/addgene:27373 ; RRID:Addgene_27373)
