[The description below was written by a language model from this plasmid's Addgene catalogue record and pLannotate feature annotations shown in this document.]
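Description:
pGMEH-10M1-clpX is an 8.9 kb bacterial expression plasmid assembled by multisite Gateway recombination into the pDE43-MEH destination backbone, and it comes from work on improved tetracycline repressors for gene silencing in mycobacteria. It is propagated in E. coli through a high-copy ColE1/pUC-type origin and selected with hygromycin via the Streptomyces hygroscopicus hygromycin phosphotransferase gene. A stretch of nearly 3 kb downstream of the hyg gene carries no annotation. The record does not state what lies there or how the plasmid is maintained in mycobacteria. The short lacZ, lacY, lacI, bla, bom, SV40 poly(A) and RSF ori hits are small fragments and most likely backbone remnants or spurious matches rather than functional parts.

The payload sits between attB4 and attB3 and is divided into three modules by attB1 and attB2, the pattern left by a three-fragment Gateway assembly. The first module carries a tetR coding sequence on the reverse strand, listed in the catalogue as tetR(sB). The promoter driving it is not annotated. The second module, between attB1 and attB2, contains two short matches to tet operator sequences (annotated as fragments of a Tet-responsive promoter), consistent with a TetR-controlled promoter, although the promoter itself is not named in the record. The third module is the full-length Mycobacterium tuberculosis clpX gene, encoding the ATP-dependent substrate-recognition and unfolding component of the Clp protease.

Together these parts form a self-contained regulatory unit in which the plasmid-encoded repressor governs clpX transcription from the tet operator region. This allows clpX expression to be controlled with tetracyclines, presumably for regulated expression or silencing studies in mycobacteria.
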