Features (pLannotate 1.2.2; 22 found; start..end, strand, type, name):
     17..174     +  CDS            lacZα (fragment): LacZα fragment of β-galactosidase; lacZ fragment
    180..234     -  misc_feature   bom (fragment): basis of mobility region from pBR322
    228..332     +  CDS            lacZ (fragment): β-galactosidase; lacZ
    384..596     +  CDS            lacY (fragment): LACY_ECOLI - Experimental evidence at protein level: Swiss-Prot protein existence level 1. Responsible for transport of beta-galactosides into the cell, with the concomitant import of a proton (symport system). Can transport lactose, melibiose, lactulose or the analog methyl-1-thio-beta,D- galactopyranoside (TMG), but not sucrose or fructose (PubMed:1848449, PubMed:18177889, PubMed:22106930). The substrate specificity is directed toward the galactopyranosyl moiety of the substrate (PubMed:22106930). From Escherichia coli (strain K12).
    596..730     +  polyA_signal   SV40 poly(A) signal: SV40 polyadenylation signal
    783..810     -  terminator     rrnB T2 terminator: transcription terminator T2 from the E. coli rrnB gene
    833..888     -  CDS            lacI (fragment): lac repressor; lacI; The lac repressor binds to the lac operator to inhibit transcription in E. coli. This inhibition can be relieved by adding lactose or isopropyl-β-D-thiogalactopyranoside (IPTG).
   1071..1659    -  rep_origin     ori: high-copy-number ColE1/pMB1/pBR322/pUC origin of replication
   1831..1906    -  CDS            bla(M) (fragment): β-lactamase lacking the signal sequence; bla(M); allows cytosolic expression of β-lactamase
   2023..3015    +  CDS            hyg: KHYB_STRHY - Experimental evidence at protein level: Swiss-Prot protein existence level 1. The aminoglycoside phosphotransferases achieve inactivation of their antibiotic substrates by phosphorylation. From Streptomyces hygroscopicus.
   5857..5887    -  misc_feature   MCS (fragment): pBluescript multiple cloning site
   6028..6093    +  rep_origin     RSF ori (fragment): Plasmids containing the RSF 1030 origin of replication can be propagated in E. coli cells that contain additional plasmids with compatible origins.
   6153..6173    +  protein_bind   attB4: mutant version of attB; core recombination site for the Gateway® BP reaction BP Clonase™
   6216..6246    -  misc_feature   MCS (fragment): pBluescript multiple cloning site
   6398..7018    -  CDS            tetR: TETR2_ECOLX - Experimental evidence at protein level: Swiss-Prot protein existence level 1. TetR is the repressor of the tetracycline resistance element; its N-terminal region forms a helix-turn-helix structure and binds DNA. Binding of tetracycline to TetR reduces the repressor affinity for the tetracycline resistance gene (tetA) promoter operator sites. From Escherichia coli.
   7182..7206    +  protein_bind   attB1: mutant version of attB; recombination site for the Gateway® BP reaction BP Clonase™
   7295..7399    +  CDS            Y4104_STRCO (fragment): Protein inferred from homology: Swiss-Prot protein existence level 3. From Streptomyces coelicolor (strain ATCC BAA-471 / A3(2) / M145).
   7457..7476    +  promoter       tight TRE promoter (fragment): Tet-responsive promoter PTight, consisting of seven tet operator sequences followed by the minimal CMV promoter
   7483..7500    +  promoter       tight TRE promoter (fragment): Tet-responsive promoter PTight, consisting of seven tet operator sequences followed by the minimal CMV promoter
   7598..7618    -  protein_bind   attB2: mutant version of attB; core recombination site for the Gateway® BP reaction BP Clonase™
   7640..8917    +  CDS            clpX: CLPX_MYCTU - Experimental evidence at protein level: Swiss-Prot protein existence level 1. ATP-dependent specificity component of the Clp protease. It directs the protease to specific substrates. Can perform chaperone functions in the absence of ClpP (By similarity). Degrades anti-sigma-D factor RsdA when present in a complex with ClpP1 and ClpP2. Does not seem to act on anti-sigma-L factor RslA. From Mycobacterium tuberculosis (strain ATCC 25618 / H37Rv).
   8923..13      -  protein_bind   attB3 (across the origin): mutant version of attB; core recombination site for the Gateway® BP reaction BP Clonase™
>Addgene plasmid #27373 | pGMEH-10M1-clpX | depositor full sequence | sequence record 12915 | Author sequence
TTATACATAGTTGATAATTCACTGGCCGTCGTTTTACAACGTCGTGACTGGGAAAACCCTGGCGTTACCC
AACTTAATCGCCTTGCAGCACATCCCCCTTTCGCCAGCTGGCGTAATAGCGAAGAGGCCCGCACCGATCG
CCCTTCCCAACAGTTGCGCAGCCTGAATGGCGAATGGCGCCTGATGCGGTATTTTCTCCTTACGCATCTG
TGCGGTATTTCACACCGCATATGGGGATTGGTGGCGACGACTCCTGGAGCCCGTCAGTATCGGCGGAATT
CCAGCTGAGCGCCGGTCGCTACCATTACCAGTTGGTCTGGTGTCAAAAATAATAATAACCGGGCAGGCCA
TGTCTGCCCGTATTTCGCGTAAGGAAATCCATTATGTACTATTTAAAAAACACAAACTTTTGGATGTTCG
GTTTATTCTTTTTCTTTTACTTTTTTATCATGGGAGCCTACTTCCCGTTTTTCCCGATTTGGCTACATGA
CATCAACCATATCAGCAAAAGTGATACGGGTATTATTTTTGCCGCTATTTCTCTGTTCTCGCTATTATTC
CAACCGCTGTTTGGTCTGCTTTCTGACAAACTCGGAACTTGTTTATTGCAGCTTATAATGGTTACAAATA
AAGCAATAGCATCACAAATTTCACAAATAAAGCATTTTTTTCACTGCATTCTAGTTGTGGTTTGTCCAAA
CTCATCAATGTATCTTATCATGTCTGGATCCTCTAGAGTCGACCTGCAGGTTTAAACGCGGCCGCAAACA
GTATTAAACGCAAAAAGGCCATCCGTCAGGATGGCCTTCTGCTTAGCTAATCAACTAGTTCTAGCTGCAT
TAATGAATCGGCCAACGCGCGGGGAGAGGCGGTTTGCGTATTGGGCGCTCTTCCGCTTCCTCGCTCACTG
ACTCGCTGCGCTCGGTCGTTCGGCTGCGGCGAGCGGTATCAGCTCACTCAAAGGCGGTAATACGGTTATC
CACAGAATCAGGGGATAACGCAGGAAAGAACATGTGAGCAAAAGGCCAGCAAAAGGCCAGGAACCGTAAA
AAGGCCGCGTTGCTGGCGTTTTTCCATAGGCTCCGCCCCCCTGACGAGCATCACAAAAATCGACGCTCAA
GTCAGAGGTGGCGAAACCCGACAGGACTATAAAGATACCAGGCGTTTCCCCCTGGAAGCTCCCTCGTGCG
CTCTCCTGTTCCGACCCTGCCGCTTACCGGATACCTGTCCGCCTTTCTCCCTTCGGGAAGCGTGGCGCTT
TCTCATAGCTCACGCTGTAGGTATCTCAGTTCGGTGTAGGTCGTTCGCTCCAAGCTGGGCTGTGTGCACG
AACCCCCCGTTCAGCCCGACCGCTGCGCCTTATCCGGTAACTATCGTCTTGAGTCCAACCCGGTAAGACA
CGACTTATCGCCACTGGCAGCAGCCACTGGTAACAGGATTAGCAGAGCGAGGTATGTAGGCGGTGCTACA
GAGTTCTTGAAGTGGTGGCCTAACTACGGCTACACTAGAAGGACAGTATTTGGTATCTGCGCTCTGCTGA
AGCCAGTTACCTTCGGAAAAAGAGTTGGTAGCTCTTGATCCGGCAAACAAACCACCGCTGGTAGCGGTGG
TTTTTTTGTTTGCAAGCAGCAGATTACGCGCAGAAAAAAAGGATCTCAAGAAGATCCTTTGATCTTTTCT
ACGGGGTCTGACGCTCAGTGGAACGAAAACTCACGTTAAGGGATTTTGGTCATGAGATTATCAAAAAGGA
TCTTCACCTAGATCCTTTTAAATTAAAAATGAAGTTTTAAATCAATCTAAAGTATATATGAGTAAACTTG
GTCTGACAGTTACCAATGCTTAATCAGTGAGGCACCTATCTCAGCGATCTGTCTATTTCGTTCATCCATA
GTTGCCTGACTCCCCGGACGTGGCCGACCAGCCCGTCATCGTCAACGCCTGACCGCGGTGCGGACAGGCC
GTGTCGCGACCGGCCGTGCGGAATTAAGCCGGCCCGTACCCTGTGAATAGAGGTCCGCTGTGACACAAGA
ATCCCTGTTACTTCTCGACCGTATTGATTCGGATGATTCCTACGCGAGCCTGCGGAACGACCAGGAATTC
TGGGAGCCGCTGGCCCGCCGAGCCCTGGAGGAGCTCGGGCTGCCGGTGCCGCCGGTGCTGCGGGTGCCCG
GCGAGAGCACCAACCCCGTACTGGTCGGCGAGCCCGACCCGGTGATCAAGCTGTTCGGCGAGCACTGGTG
CGGTCCGGAGAGCCTCGCGTCGGAGTCGGAGGCGTACGCGGTCCTGGCGGACGCCCCGGTGCCGGTGCCC
CGCCTCCTCGGCCGCGGCGAGCTGCGGCCCGGCACCGGAGCCTGGCCGTGGCCCTACCTGGTGATGAGCC
GGATGACCGGCACCACCTGGCGGTCCGCGATGGACGGCACGACCGACCGGAACGCGCTGCTCGCCCTGGC
CCGCGAACTCGGCCGGGTGCTCGGCCGGCTGCACAGGGTGCCGCTGACCGGGAACACCGTGCTCACCCCC
CATTCCGAGGTCTTCCCGGAACTGCTGCGGGAACGCCGCGCGGCGACCGTCGAGGACCACCGCGGGTGGG
GCTACCTCTCGCCCCGGCTGCTGGACCGCCTGGAGGACTGGCTGCCGGACGTGGACACGCTGCTGGCCGG
CCGCGAACCCCGGTTCGTCCACGGCGACCTGCACGGGACCAACATCTTCGTGGACCTGGCCGCGACCGAG
GTCACCGGGATCGTCGACTTCACCGACGTCTATGCGGGAGACTCCCGCTACAGCCTGGTGCAACTGCATC
TCAACGCCTTCCGGGGCGACCGCGAGATCCTGGCCGCGCTGCTCGACGGGGCGCAGTGGAAGCGGACCGA
GGACTTCGCCCGCGAACTGCTCGCCTTCACCTTCCTGCACGACTTCGAGGTGTTCGAGGAGACCCCGCTG
GATCTCTCCGGCTTCACCGATCCGGAGGAACTGGCGCAGTTCCTCTGGGGGCCGCCGGACACCGCCCCCG
GCGCCTGACGCCCCGGGCCGCCCGGCGCCGCCCCCGGCCCCCGGCGGCCGGCCGCCCGGAGCCCCGCCCG
CGCTCGGGAGCCCCGGGCCCGCGCCGAAGCCCGCTGCTGCGAGCCCGGAGCGGGCCGGCCGACGGCGGTG
CGGGCCCGGCGGCGGACGCTCAGCAGCGGCGGGCGTGAAAGGCCCTGGCATCCTCGATCATCTCCTCCAG
GGTGGTCGGCCGAGCTTCCATCCCAGCTCGGCAAGGATCAACGAGGACAGTCGCACGACGAAGTTCTTCT
GGATCGCGCCCGTGCTGGAAGCACTCAACCTCGAAGCGTGTGGTTGCGGAGCCATCTAGCAACCACACGA
AACATGCGCAACGAACCGCGCAACGAACAACGCCTAGAACTGGCCCTAGATGAGCTGACTCGTATCGTTG
GTAAACCTAGTTTGACCAGCATGTTTTAACTACGTTCGGTGAGCTGTCAACGGGGCCTGTAACGGCACAA
CGAACCGTGCAACGAGAGTGGCCACGGATGCCACCACAGGCACTACAACGGAGTTCGCCACGTACATCAC
CACAACCACCGATTCTGGCGGTGAGCTCCCCGATATTCAGCGGAAATGGCTTGGTATCGACCAAGATTCG
TAGAACCCCGTCTCGTCTGGCTGGTATTCAAAACGGGCGCAACGAAACACGCAACGAGACAGGCATGGCC
CAAACCAGAAAACTAGCGTCTACCAGGACTTTTACCTGTCCGACCCGTTGCAACGGAACCCCCCACGGAA
CCCCCGCGACACCCGCTCCCCAATTGCGTTAGAACAGCGGTGGATTGTCGGCTTCGTTGTGGGCCTTTTG
AGCCGCTTCCTGTTCTGCCGCACGCTCTTTCCTCGCCCGATAGCCGAGTCGCTTAACGGTGTCCAGATGC
AGCCCGAAATGTTTGGCCGTTTGCGGCCAAGAGTGGCCCTCGTCGTCGTGATAGGCGCGGATGCGTTCGC
GGCGTGCAGCCTGCTCGGCGAGCCACTCGCTGCGTTCCTGCGCCACGAGCCGGACGACGTGGCGTTCGGA
TAGTCCGGTGATTCGAGCGCCTTCGGCGGCGGTCACGCGCCGCTTTTTGCGGACAGTCGGCTGCCGGTTG
TAGCCGTCGCTGTAGCCGTCGCTGTAGCCGTCGCTCATAGCAATGCCTCCATGGCTGACGCGGACTTTGC
GCGCCGCGCAACTGTGCTCGCCGCCGTGCGCGCTGCTGCGCCCTTCCGCGAGATGGCCGACTGGCGCGCA
CTGAGTGTGGCCTCGTAGACCACGATCCCGTCCGCCCAAATGCGCGACTTGGTTGTGATCCAACGCCAAA
TGCTGTTGGCGATGGCGCGGACCTCGCTGTCCGGTAGCGGTCCGGGACACACGTCGTTGCACGGGAATTC
GGCGTTTCGCGCGTGGCACTCGGCATAGATCGCGCGGCCGAGTCCGTCCACGTTCCGGGTCGGCAGGTAG
ATCCGCATGAGGGCGGGACGATAGGCCCACAACCTGACGGAATCGAACAGTGCGCAATTCCGCCCTAGCG
GCGTCGGAGCCGCTTTGTACGTGGTCTGCTGACGCCAGCGCGGCGGTGGCATGTTCGCGCCGAGCTCGGC
CTCGATGTGGCTGAGTGTGTAGAGATCTGAGTGGAGCCATTCCGTTTCCCAGGCGATGTGGCCGGGGTTT
TTGGTCATGAGGCCTGAGTAACTGCGGTCGCCGTCGACGGCGCGCCGAAGGCCTTCGGCGCACGCCGCCA
TGTATGCGAGCGGCTTACGCCGCGCGTATTCGGTGCGTGGAACAGGGGCGTTGAGTGCCCACACTGCGTG
TGCGTGGCCGTTGGCGCGATTGCCCACGATCGCGTTGGGCAGCGGATGGGACCCCCGGGCGCTGAGCGCT
CGGAGCGCTGCGTCTGGATGGTCTACGTCCACGACCAGCAGGTTTGCCAGCGCTGTTGGGTTCGCCTCGA
TGTACCGGCGGCCTAGGGCCGACGCGCGGCTTTGGCGGTAGATCCCCTCGAGCAGATCGTCGCTTGCCAG
CGGCCAGTACGGCAGCCAGAGCTGCTCAAATTCGTCGGCGACGTGGCTCACGCTTGGTAGTAGACCACGA
TTAATCACCGGTGTATGGTCCGACACGAGCTCCAAGTCAGATATTTCGCTGAGGGGCCACCCCACAACTG
CACACTCCCCCGCTCTCCCGTCGAGCCCTGGTGGTGGAACACCAGCGACAGCCGAGCACCCCCAACCACC
TGTACCAACCAGGAGGAACACATGCGTCGTTTCGAGGACGTTTCCGGGCCGCTGAGAGCCGCTGTGGCGG
CCGTACACGCCGCCTTAGACCCGTTAGACCCCCTGCCGCCTGAATGCGCGGGTACGAGCCACACAGCGCC
CGAACTTACGGAGCTGGTGGGCTCACCTGGCTTTATGGCGTACGAATCGGCTGTGTGCGACCTGTTGGGC
GAGGTGAGGTACGCGCTACTCACGCTGGCAAGGGCGACACAGCCGCCCCACCGAGCCCGCACGGCCGCGC
GCGGTGTCAACAACCGGGTGAGTCGTGCACACCAGCAGGTGTTCGAGGCTTGGCTCGAAGTGCAGGACAT
CGTGGCGAACGCCGCCCGATGAGCCGCGCCTTACGCTGGCTGCCAGCCGTTCGCGGGCTGGTTGGTGCAG
CGCGTCGAGCGGTTAGAGGCCCTGCGGTGTTCCACCACCGCAGGCCTCGCCCTTTTTAAGGCTGAATTTG
CTTGTCTCCGAATCCAACTGGCTTGTCCAAGGGTGTATCTACGCTTAATCCAAAGTTCAAACGAGGGGAT
TACACATGACCAACTTCGATAACGTTCTCGGCTCGATGATCCCCGGCGGGCCCCCCCTCGAGGTCGACGG
TATCGATTTAATTAATATGCATCAATTGATTTAAATACTAGTGTTAACTATTTAATTGGGGACCCTAGAG
GTCCCCTTTTTTATTTTAAAAATTTTTTCNAAGGGGACCTCTAGGGTCCCCAGCTGGCTAGCGAGTCATG
AGGTNACCATGTTCTTTCCTGCGTTATCCCCTGATTCTGTGGATAACCGTATTACCGCCTTTGAGTGAGC
TGATACCAGCGGATAACAATTTCACACAGGAAACAGCTATGACCATGATTACGCCAAGCTATCAACTTTG
TATAGAAAAGTTGCATGACCAACTTCGATAACGTTCTCGGCTCGATGATCCCCGGCGGGCCCCCCCTCGA
GGTCGACGGTATCGATTTAATTAATATGCATCAATTGATTTAAATACTAGTGTTAACTATTTAATTGGGG
ACCCTAGAGGTCCCCTTTTTTATTTTAAAAATTTTTTCNAAGGGGACCTCTAGGGTCCCCAGCTGGCTAG
CGAGTCATGAGGTCACCATGGTCATTAGGAGCCGCTCTCGCACTTCAGCTGCTTCTCCAAGCCGCAGATG
ATCAGCTCCAGGCCGAACAAGAAGGCCGGCTCGGCGCCCTGGTGGTCGAACAGCTCGATGGCCTGGCGCA
GCAACGGCGGCATGCTGTCGGTGGTCGGGGTCTCGCGCTCCTCCTTGGCGACCTGGTGCTCCTGGTCCTC
CAACACGCAGCCCAGGGTGAAGTGGCCCACGGCCGACAGGGCGTACAACGCGTTCTCCAGCGAGAAGCCC
TGCTGGCACAGGAAGGCCAACTGGTTCTCCAGGGTCTCGTACTGCTTCTCGGTCGGCCGGGTGCCCAGGT
GCACCTTGGCGCCGTCGCGGTGGCTCAGCAAGGCGCAGCGGAAGCTCTTGGCGTTGTTGCGCAGGAAGTC
CTGCCAGCTCTCGCCCTCCAGCGGGCAGAAGTGGGTGTGGTGGCGGTCCAACATCTCGATGGCCAGGGCG
TCGAGCAGGGCCCGCTTGTTCTTGACGTGCCAGTACAGGGTCGGCTGCTCGACGCCCAGCTTCTGGGCCA
GCTTGCGGGTGGTCAGGCCCTCGATGCCGACCTCGTTCAGCAGCTCCAGGGCGGAGTTGATGACCTTGGA
CTTGTCCAGGCGGGACATTGCGAAGTGATTCCTCCTGATGGTACCGGATCCGTGGCAGGAGGGTCGCCTG
CGTCGGCAACTCGCCCAGGCTACACGAGAGCCCTCGACTGCGAAAATGCCGACCAGGCACCACCGCACTC
CAGGCTTAACCCGGTGCGACGATCCAATATTACGAGATCTGACAAGTTTGTACAAAAAAGCAGGCTACCA
GGCCTAGATCTGGGGACCCTAGAGGTCCCCTTTTTTATTTTAAAAATTTTTTCACGTGCCAGCCGATTGG
ACTAGAAATATTGGATCGTCGGCACCGTCACGGCCGTGGGAGGCGGCACGATCCGCGACGTGATGATCGG
CCGCATCCCCACGGTGCTGCGCAGTGAGCTCTACGCCATCCCGGCGTTGATCTGTGCGTTCGCACGCACA
GGCCCGGTGTGAGAAGGGTCTCTGACGAGCGGGAGAACTCCCTATCAGTGATAGAGTTTGTCCTCCCTAT
CAGTGATAGATAGGCTCTGGGAGTACCCGTGTGTACGACCAGCACGGCATACATCATTTCGACGCCGAGA
GATTCGCCGCCCGAAATGAGCACGATCCGCATGCACCCAGCTTTCTTGTACAAAGTGGAGGAAGTAGGCC
ATCAGCATTATGGCGCGCATAGGAGACGGTGGTGACCTGCTGAAGTGCTCGTTCTGCGGGAAGAGCCAAA
AACAGGTCAAGAAGCTCATTGCCGGCCCCGGCGTGTACATCTGCGATGAGTGCATCGACCTGTGTAACGA
GATCATCGAAGAGGAACTCGCCGACGCCGACGATGTGAAACTCGACGAGCTGCCCAAGCCGGCCGAGATC
CGGGAGTTCCTCGAGGGCTACGTCATCGGGCAAGATACCGCCAAACGCACGCTGGCCGTGGCGGTGTACA
ACCACTACAAGCGGATCCAGGCCGGGGAGAAGGGCCGTGACTCCCGATGTGAGCCCGTTGAGTTGACCAA
GTCGAACATCTTGATGCTCGGACCCACCGGTTGTGGCAAGACCTACCTGGCCCAGACGCTGGCCAAGATG
CTTAACGTGCCGTTTGCCATCGCCGACGCCACCGCGCTGACCGAGGCCGGTTACGTCGGCGAGGACGTCG
AGAACATCTTGCTCAAACTTATTCAGGCCGCCGACTACGACGTCAAACGCGCCGAGACCGGCATCATCTA
CATCGACGAGGTCGACAAGATCGCCCGCAAGAGTGAGAACCCGTCGATTACTCGCGACGTCTCCGGTGAG
GGCGTTCAGCAGGCCTTGCTGAAAATCCTGGAGGGCACTCAGGCGTCGGTTCCGCCGCAGGGGGGCCGTA
AGCACCCGCATCAAGAGTTCATCCAGATCGACACCACCAACGTGCTGTTCATCGTCGCGGGAGCGTTCGC
CGGGCTGGAGAAGATCATTTACGAGCGCGTCGGCAAGCGGGGCCTCGGCTTTGGCGCCGAGGTTCGTTCC
AAGGCCGAGATCGACACCACCGACCACTTTGCCGACGTGATGCCGGAGGATCTGATCAAGTTCGGCCTGA
TCCCGGAATTCATCGGCCGCCTGCCGGTGGTCGCCTCGGTCACCAACCTGGACAAAGAGTCGTTGGTCAA
GATCCTGTCCGAGCCGAAGAACGCTTTGGTCAAGCAGTACATCCGGCTGTTCGAGATGGATGGCGTGGAG
TTGGAGTTCACCGACGATGCGCTGGAAGCGATCGCCGACCAGGCGATCCATCGCGGCACCGGTGCCCGCG
GCCTGCGGGCGATCATGGAAGAAGTCCTGCTGCCGGTGATGTACGACATCCCGAGCCGCGACGATGTCGC
CAAAGTGGTGGTCACCAAGGAGACCGTGCAGGACAACGTGTTGCCGACAATCGTGCCACGCAAGCCGTCC
CGTTCGGAGCGCCGCGACAAGAGCGCGTAGCCCAACTTTA
