>Addgene plasmid #27373 | pGMEH-10M1-clpX | addgene partial sequence | sequence record 33727 | 27373 with M13-F20 (5' TGTAAAACGACGGCCAGT 3')
GCGCTCTTGTCGCGGCGCTCCGAACGGGACGGCTTGCGTGGCACGATTGTCGGCAACACGTTGTCCTGCA
CGGTCTCCTTGGTGACCACCACTTTGGCGACATCGTCGCGGCTCGGGATGTCGTACATCACCGGCAGCAG
GACTTCTTCCATGATCGCCCGCAGGCCGCGGGCACCGGTGCCGCGATGGATCGCCTGGTCGGCGATCGCT
TCCAGCGCATCGTCGGTGAACTCCAACTCCACGCCATCCATCTCGAACAGCCGGATGTACTGCTTGACCA
AAGCGTTCTTCGGCTCGGACAGGATCTTGACCAACGACTCTTTGTCCAGGTTGGTGACCGAGGCGACCAC
CGGCAGGCGGCCGATGAATTCCGGGATCAGGCCGAACTTGATCAGATCCTCCGGCATCACGTCGGCAAAG
TGGTCGGTGGTGTCGATCTCGGCCTTGGAACGAACCTCGGCGCCAAAGCCGAGGCCCCGCTTGCCGACGC
GCTCGTAAATGATCTTCTCCAGCCCGGCGAACGCTCCCGCGACGATGAACAGCACGTTGGTGGTGTCGAT
CTGGATGAACTCTTGATGCGGGTGCTTACGGCCCCCCTGCGGCGGAACCGACGCCTGAGTGCCCTCCAGG
ATTTTCAGCAAGGCCTGCTGAACGCCCTCACCGGAGACGTCGCGAGTAATCGACGGGTTCTCACTCTTGC
GGGCGATCTTGTCGACCTCGTCGATGTAGATGATGCCGGTCTCGGCGCGTTTGACGTCGTAGTCGGCGGC
CTGAATAAGTTTGAGCAAGATGTTCTC
